Addgene plasmid #55053: mCherry-H1-10
Purpose: Localization: Nucleus/Histones, Excitation: 587, Emission: 610
Depositing lab: Michael Davidson. Depositing organization: Florida State University, Tallahassee.
Backbone
  Vector backbone: mCherry
  Backbone size w/o insert (bp): 4750
  Vector type: Mammalian Expression
  Selectable markers: Neomycin (select with G418)
Growth in bacteria
  Bacterial resistance: Kanamycin, 50 μg/mL
  Growth temperature: 37°C
  Growth strain: DH5alpha
  Copy number: High Copy
Gene/Insert
  Gene/Insert name: H1 (alt names: Mouse Histone H1; NM_008197.3)
  Species: M. musculus (mouse)
  Entrez Gene: H1f0 (a.k.a. D130017D06Rik, H1(0), H1-0, H1fv)
  Promoter: CMV
  Tag / fusion protein: mCherry (C terminal on backbone)
  Cloning method: Unknown
  Sequencing primers: 5′ CMV-F; 3′ SV40pA-R
Terms and licenses: Academic/Nonprofit Terms; Industry Terms: Not Available to Industry
Depositor comments: M. musculus (mouse) Histone H1. Excitation = 587; Emission = 610
How to cite: mCherry-H1-10 was a gift from Michael Davidson (Addgene plasmid # 55053 ; http://n2t.net/addgene:55053 ; RRID:Addgene_55053)
