[The description below was written by a language model from this plasmid's Addgene catalogue record.]
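Description:
mCherry-H1-10 is a mammalian expression plasmid that produces mouse linker histone H1 (the H1f0 gene, also known as H1(0)) fused to the red fluorescent protein mCherry. It is built on an mCherry fusion backbone of about 4.75 kb without the insert. It is maintained as a high-copy plasmid in E. coli under kanamycin selection, while a neomycin resistance marker allows G418 selection of transfected mammalian cells, for example to derive stable lines. The record does not give a feature table, so the origin of replication and other backbone elements are not explicitly documented. The listed sequencing primers imply that the expression cassette lies between a CMV promoter and an SV40 polyadenylation signal.

Expression of the fusion is driven by the CMV promoter, a strong constitutive promoter in most mammalian cell types. The record lists mCherry as a C-terminal tag carried on the backbone, so the histone coding sequence sits upstream of the fluorescent protein. The "10" in the name may refer to the length of the linker between the two, but the record does not state this. The cloning method is also not recorded. Because H1 binds linker DNA between nucleosomes, the fusion protein accumulates on chromatin and labels the nucleus.

The stated purpose is as a nucleus and histone localization marker for fluorescence microscopy, with excitation at 587 nm and emission at 610 nm. Such a construct is typically used to visualise nuclei and chromatin in live or fixed cells, and its red emission lets it be combined with green or other spectrally distinct fluorescent reporters.
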