>Addgene plasmid #55053 | mCherry-H1-10 | depositor partial sequence | sequence record 85437 | insert sequence
GACGTCAGATCCGCTAGCCGCCACCATGACCGAGAACTCCACCTCCGCCCCGGCGGCGAAGCCCAAACGG
GCCAAGGCTTCCAAGAAGTCCACGGACCACCCCAAGTATTCAGACATGATCGTGGCTGCTATCCAGGCAG
AGAAGAACCGTGCCGGCTCCTCGCGCCAGTCCATCCAAAAGTATATCAAGAGCCACTACAAGGTGGGTGA
GAACGCCGACTCCCAGATCAAGTTGTCCATCAAGCGCCTAGTGACCACCGGTGTTCTCAAGCAAACCAAA
GGGGTGGGCGCCTCGGGGTCCTTCAGGCTGGCCAAGGGCGATGAGCCCAAAAGGTCGGTGGCTTTCAAGA
AGACCAAGAAGGAAGTCAAGAAAGTGGCCACTCCAAAGAAGGCAGCCAAGCCCAAGAAGGCTGCCTCCAA
AGCCCCAAGCAAGAAACCCAAAGCCACCCCTGTCAAGAAGGCCAAGAAGAAGCCGGCTGCCACGCCCAAG
AAAGCCAAAAAGCCCAAGGTTGTCAAAGTCAAACCAGTCAAGGCCTCCAAACCCAAGAAGGCCAAAACCG
TGAAGCCCAAAGCCAAGTCGAGTGCCAAGAGGGGGAGCAAGAAGAAGTCGGGAAGCACGGATCCACCGGT
CGCCACCATGGTGAGCAAGGGCGAGGAGGATAACATGGCCATCATCAAGGAGTTCATGCGCTTCAAGGTG
CACATGGAGGGCTCCGTGAACGGCCACGAGTTCGAGATCGAGGGCGAGGGCGAGGGCCGCCCCTACGAGG
GCACCCAGACCGCCAAGCTGAAGGTGACCAAGGGTGGCCCCCTGCCCTTCGCCTGGGACATCCTGTCCCC
TCAGTTCATGTACGGCTCCAAGGCCTACGTGAAGCACCCCGCCGACATCCCCGACTACTTGAAGCTGTCC
TTCCCCGAGGGCTTCAAGTGGGAGCGCGTGATGAACTTCGAGGACGGCGGCGTGGTGACCGTGACCCAGG
ACTCCTCCCTGCAGGACGGCGAGTTCATCTACAAGGTGAAGCTGCGCGGCACCAACTTCCCCTCCGACGG
CCCCGTAATGCAGAAGAAGACCATGGGCTGGGAGGCCTCCTCCGAGCGGATGTACCCCGAGGACGGCGCC
CTGAAGGGCGAGATCAAGCAGAGGCTGAAGCTGAAGGACGGCGGCCACTACGACGCTGAGGTCAAGACCA
CCTACAAGGCCAAGAAGCCCGTGCAGCTGCCCGGCGCCTACAACGTCAACATCAAGTTGGACATCACCTC
CCACAACGAGGACTACACCATCGTGGAACAGTACGAACGCGCCGAGGGCCGCCACTCCACCGGCGGCATG
GACGAGCTGTACAAGTAAAGCGGCCGCGACTCTAGATCATAATCAGCCATACCACATT
