>Addgene plasmid #55053 | mCherry-H1-10 | addgene partial sequence | sequence record 132317 | mCherry-R 5'-TTGGTCACCTTCAGCTTGG-3'
CCTCGCCCTCGATCTCGAACTCGTGGCCGTTCACGGAGCCCTCCATGTGCACCTTGAAGCGCATGAACTC
CTTGATGATGGCCATGTTATCCTCCTCGCCCTTGCTCACCATGGTGGCGACCGGTGGATCCGTGCTTCCC
GACTTCTTCTTGCTCCCCCTCTTGGCACTCGACTTGGCTTTGGGCTTCACGGTTTTGGCCTTCTTGGGTT
TGGAGGCCTTGACTGGTTTGACTTTGACAACCTTGGGCTTTTTGGCTTTCTTGGGCGTGGCAGCCGGCTT
CTTCTTGGCCTTCTTGACAGGGGTGGCTTTGGGTTTCTTGCTTGGGGCTTTGGAGGCAGCCTTCTTGGGC
TTGGCTGCCTTCTTTGGAGTGGCCACTTTCTTGACTTCCTTCTTGGTCTTCTTGAAAGCCACCGACCTTT
TGGGCTCATCGCCCTTGGCCAGCCTGAAGGACCCCGAGGCGCCCACCCCTTTGGTTTGCTTGAGAACACC
GGTGGTCACTAGGCGCTTGATGGACAACTTGATCTGGGAGTCGGCGTTCTCACCCACCTTGTAGTGGCTC
TTGATATACTTTTGGATGGACTGGCGCGAGGAGCCGGCACGGTTCTTCTCTGCCTGGATAGCAGCCACGA
TCATGTCTGAATACTTGGGGTGGTCCGTGGACTTCTTGGAAGCCTTGGCCCGTTTGGGCTTCGCCGCCGG
GG
